>Addgene plasmid #159420 | pBTSG | depositor full sequence | sequence record 308078 | Full Sequence
TTCTCTGTCACAGAATGAAAATTTTTCTGTCATCTCTTCGTTATTAATGTTTGTAATTGACTGAATATCA
ACGCTTATTTGCAGCCTGAATGGCGAATGGG
[124 nt withheld, positions 102-225]
C
[91 nt withheld, positions 227-317]
A
[49 nt withheld, positions 319-367]
CCTTTGACGTTGGAGTCCACGTTCTT
[37 nt withheld, positions 394-430]
ACCCTATCTCGGTCTATTCTTTTGATTTATAAGGGATTTTGCCGATTTCGGCCTATTGGTTAAAAAATGA
GCTGATTTAACAAAAATTTAACGCGAATTTTAACAAAATATTAACGCTTACAATTTAGGTGGCACTTTTC
GGGGAAATGTGCGCGGAACCCCTATTTGTTTATTTTTCTAAATACATTCAAATATGTATCCGCTCATGAG
ACAATAACCCTGATAAATGCTTCAATAATATTGAAAAAGGAAGAGTATGAGTATTCAACATTTCCGTGTC
GCCCTTATTCCCTTTTTTGCGGCATTTTGCCTTCCTGTTTTTGCTCACCCAGAAACGCTGGTGAAAGTAA
AAGATGCTGAAGATCAGTTGGGTGCACGAGTGGGTTACATCGAACTGGATCTCAACAGCGGTAAGATCCT
TGAGAGTTTTCGCCCCGAAGAACGTTTTCCAATGATGAGCACTTTTAAAGTTCTGCTATGTGGCGCGGTA
TTATCCCGTATTGACGCCGGGCAAGAGCAACTCGGTCGCCGCATACACTATTCTCAGAATGACTTGGTTG
AGTACTCACCAGTCACAGAAAAGCATCTTACGGATGGCATGACAGTAAGAGAATTATGCAGTGCTGCCAT
AACCATGAGTGATAACACTGCGGCCAACTTACTTCTGACAACGATCGGAGGACCGAAGGAGCTAACCGCT
TTTTTGCACAACATGGGGGATCATGTAACTCGCCTTGATCGTTGGGAACCGGAGCTGAATGAAGCCATAC
CAAACGACGAGCGTGACACCACGATGCCTGTAGCAATGGCAACAACGTTGCGCAAACTATTAACTGGCGA
ACTACTTACTCTAGCTTCCCGGCAACAATTAATAGACTGGATGGAGGCGGATAAAGTTGCAGGACCACTT
CTGCGCTCGGCCCTTCCGGCTGGCTGGTTTATTGCTGATAAATCTGGAGCCGGTGAGCGTGGGTCTCGCG
GTATCATTGCAGCACTGGGGCCAGATGGTAAGCCCTCCCGTATCGTAGTTATCTACACGACGGGGAGTCA
GGCAACTATGGATGAACGAAATAGACAGATCGCTGAGATAGGTGCCTCACTGATTAAGCATTGGTAACTG
TCAGACCAAGTTTACTCATATATACTTTAGATTGATTTAAAACTTCATTTTTAATTTAAAAGGATCTAGG
TGAAGATCCTTTTTGATAATCTCATGACCAAAATCCCTTAACGTGAGTTTTCGTTCCACTGAGCGTCAGA
CCCCGTAGAAAAGATCAAAGGATCTTCTTGAGATCCTTTTTTTCTGCGCGTAATCTGCTGCTTGCAAACA
AAAAAACCACCGCTACCAGCGGTGGTTTGTTTGCCGGATCAAGAGCTACCAACTCTTTTTCCGAAGGTAA
CTGGCTTCAGCAGAGCGCAGATACCAAATACTGTTCTTCTAGTGTAGCCGTAGTTAGGCCACCACTTCAA
GAACTCTGTAGCACCGCCTACATACCTCGCTCTGCTAATCCTGTTACCAGTGGCTGCTGCCAGTGGCGAT
AAGTCGTGTCTTACCGGGTTGGACTCAAGACGATAGTTACCGGATAAGGCGCAGCGGTCGGGCTGAACGG
GGGGTTCGTGCACACAGCCCAGCTTGGAGCGAACGACCTACACCGAACTGAGATACCTACAGCGTGAGCT
ATGAGAAAGCGCCACGCTTCCCGAAGGGAGAAAGGCGGACAGGTATCCGGTAAGCGGCAGGGTCGGAACA
GGAGAGCGCACGAGGGAGCTTCCAGGGGGAAACGCCTGGTATCTTTATAGTCCTGTCGGGTTTCGCCACC
TCTGACTTGAGCGTCGATTTTTGTGATGCTCGTCAGGGGGGCGGAGCCTATGGAAAAACGCCAGCAACGC
GGCCTTTTTACGGTTCCTGGCCTTTTGCTGGCCTTTTGCTCACATGTTCTTTCCTGCGTTATCCCCTGAT
TCTGTGGATAACCGTATTACCGCCTTTGAGTGAGCTGATACCGCTCGCCGCAGCCGAACGACCGAGCGCA
GCGAGTCAGTGAGCGAGGAAGCGGAAGAGCGCCTGATGCGGTATTTTCTCCTTACGCATCTGTGCGGTAT
TTCACACCGCATAGACCAGCCGCGTAACCTGGCAAAATCGGTTACGGTTGAGTAATAAATGGATGCCCTG
CGTAAGCGGGTGTGGGCGGACAATAAAGTCTTAAACTGAACAAAATAGATCTAAACTATGACAATAAAGT
CTTAAACTAGACAGAATAGTTGTAAACTGAAATCAGTCCAGTTATGCTGTGAAAAAGCATACTGGACTTT
TGTTATGGCTAAAGCAAACTCTTCATTTTCTGAAGTGCAAATTGCCCGTCGTATTAAAGAGGGGCGTGGC
CAAGGGCATGGTAAAGACTATATTCGCGGCGTTGTGACAATTTACCGAACAACTCCGCGGCCGGGAAGCC
GATCTCGGCTTGAACGAATTGTTAGGTGGCGGTACTTGGGTCGATATCAAAGTGCATCACTTCTTCCCGT
ATGCCCAACTTTGTATAGAGAGCCACTGCGGGATCGTCACCGTAATCTGCTTGCACGTAGATCACATAAG
CACCAAGCGCGTTGGCCTCATGCTTGAGGAGATTGATGAGCGCGGTGGCAATGCCCTGCCTCCGGTGCTC
GCCGGAGACTGCGAGATCATAGATATAGATCTCACTACGCGGCTGCTCAAACTTGGGCAGAACGTAAGCC
GCGAGAGCGCCAACAACCGCTTCTTGGTCGAAGGCAGCAAGCGCGATGAATGTCTTACTACGGAGCAAGT
TCCCGAGGTAATCGGAGTCCGGCTGATGTTGGGAGTAGGTGGCTACGTCTCCGAACTCACGACCGAAAAG
ATCAAGAGCAGCCCGCATGGATTTGACTTGGTCAGGGCCGAGCCTACATGTGCGAATGATGCCCATACTT
GAGCCACCTAACTTTGTTTTAGGGCGACTGCCCTGCTGCGTAACATCGTTGCTGCTGCGTAACATCGTTG
CTGCTCCATAACATCAAACATCGACCCACGGCGTAACGCGCTTGCTGCTTGGATGCCCGAGGCATAGACT
GTACAAAAAAACAGTCATAACAAGCCATGAAAACCGCCACTGCGCCGTTACCACCGCTGCGTTCGGTCAA
GGTTCTGGACCAGTTGCGTGAGCGCATACGCTACTTGCATTACAGTTTACGAACCGAACAGGCTTATGTC
AACTGGGTTCGTGCCTTCATCCGTTTCCACGGTGTGCGTCACCCGGCAACCTTGGGCAGCAGCGAAGTCG
AGGCATTTCTGTCCTGGCTGGCGAACGAGCGCAAGGTTTCGGTCTCCACGCATCGTCAGGCATTGGCGGC
CTTGCTGTTCTTCTACGGCAAGGTGCTGTGCACGGATCTGCCCTTGCTTCAGGAGATCGGTAGACCTCGG
CCGTCGCGGCGCTTGCCGGTGGTGCTGACCCCGGATGAAGTGGTTCGCATCCTCGGTTTTCTGGAAGGCG
AGCATCGTTTGTTCGCCCAGGACTCTAGCTATAGTTCTAGTGGTTGGCTACAGCTTTGTTTAAACAAAGC
TGGCTATGGCAGGGCTTGCCGCCCCGACGTTGGCTGCGAGCCCTGGGCCTTCACCCGAACTTGGGGGTTG
GGGTGGGGAAAAGGAAGAAACGCGGGCGTATTGGTCCCAATGGGGTCTCGGTGGGGTATCGACAGAGTGC
CAGCCCTGGGACCGAACCCCGCGTTTATGAACAAACGACCCAACACCCGTGCGTTTTATTCTGTCTTTTT
ATTGCCGTCATAGCGCGGGTTCCTTCCGGTATTGTCTCCTTCCGTGTTTCAGTTAGCCTCCCCCATCTCC
CGATACCGCATGCTATGCATCAGCTGCTAGCACCATGGCTCGAGATCCCGGGTGATCAAGTCTTCGTCGA
GTGATTGTAAATAAAATGTAATTTACAGTATAGTATTTTAATTAATATACAAATGATTTGATAATAATTC
TTATTTAACTATAATATATTGTGTTGGGTTGAATTAAAGGTCCGTATACTAGTATCGATTCGCGACCTAC
TCCGGAATATTAATAGATCATGGAGATAATTAAAATGATAACCATCTCGCAAATAAATAAGTATTTTACT
GTTTTCGTAACAGTTTTGTAATAAAAAAACCTATAAATATTCCGGATTATTCATACCGTCCCACCATCGG
GCGCGAATCCTCAATATTGGCCATTAGCCATATTATTCATTGGTTATATAGCATAAATCAATATTGGCTA
TTGGCCATTGCATACGTTGTATCTATATCATAATATGTACATTTATATTGGCTCATGTCCAATATGACCG
CCATGTTGGCATTGATTATTGACTAGTTATTAATAGTAATCAATTACGGGGTCATTAGTTCATAGCCCAT
ATATGGAGTTCCGCGTTACATAACTTACGGTAAATGGCCCGCCTGGCTGACCGCCCAACGACCCCCGCCC
ATTGACGTCAATAATGACGTATGTTCCCATAGTAACGCCAATAGGGACTTTCCATTGACGTCAATGGGTG
GAGTATTTACGGTAAACTGCCCACTTGGCAGTACATCAAGTGTATCATATGCCAAGTCCGCCCCCTATTG
ACGTCAATGACGGTAAATGGCCCGCCTGGCATTATGCCCAGTACATGACCTTACGGGACTTTCCTACTTG
GCAGTACATCTACGTATTAGTCATCGCTATTACCATGGTGATGCGGTTTTGGCAGTACACCAATGGGCGT
GGATAGCGGTTTGACTCACGGGGATTTCCAAGTCTCCACCCCATTGACGTCAATGGGAGTTTGTTTTGGC
ACCAAAATCAACGGGACTTTCCAAAATGTCGTAATAACCCCGCCCCGTTGACGCAAATGGGCGGTAGGCG
TGTACGGTGGGAGGTCTATATAAGCAGAGCTCGTTTAGTGAACCGTCAGATCACTAGAAGCTTTATTGCG
GTAGTTTATCACAGTTAAATTGCTAACGCAGTCAGTGCTTCTGACACAACAGTCTCGAACTTAAGCTGCA
GAAGTTGGTCGTGAGGCACTGGGCAGGTAAGTATCAAGGTTACAAGACAGGTTTAAGGAGACCAATAGAA
ACTGGGCTTGTCGAGACAGAGAAGACTCTTGCGTTTCTGATAGGCACCTATTGGTCTTACTGACATCCAC
TTTGCCTTTCTCTCCACAGGTGTCCACTCCCAGTTCAATTACAGCTCTTAAGGAATCCCGGTCCGAAGCG
CGCGGGCCGCCACCATGGGATCCAAGCTTAGCGGCCGCGAATTCCTCGAGGGTACCCTGGAAGTGCTGTT
TCAGGGCCCGGGCGGTAGTGGAGGTTCCGCGAGTGTCATTAAGCCGGAGATGAAAATTAAGTTGCGTATG
GAGGGGGCCGTGAATGGGCACAAATTCGTTATTGAAGGGGAGGGGATTGGAAAGCCGTATGAGGGTACGC
AAACCTTGGACTTAACAGTAGAAGAAGGGGCACCATTGCCTTTTTCTTATGATATTTTGACTCCGGCGTT
CCAATACGGGAACCGTGCTTTCACAAAGTATCCCGAAGATATCCCTGACTATTTCAAGCAAGCATTTCCC
GAGGGTTACAGTTGGGAGAGAAGTATGACCTATGAGGATCAAGGCATATGTATTGCTACCTCTGACATTA
CTATGGAGGGAGACTGCTTCTTCTATGAGATTCGTTTCGATGGAACAAACTTTCCTCCTAACGGGCCAGT
GATGCAGAAAAAGACGTTGAAGTGGGAACCGTCCACAGAAAAAATGTATGTCGAGGACGGCGTTCTAAAG
GGAGACGTGGAAATGGCCTTGCTATTGGAAGGGGGTGGACACTATCGTTGTGATTTCAAAACGACCTACA
AGGCCAAAAAAGATGTGAGACTACCGGACGCCCACGAGGTTGACCATCGTATTGAAATTTTAAGTCACGA
CAAGGACTATAATAAAGTAAGACTGTACGAACACGCGGAAGCACGTTACAGCGGAGGTGGAAGTGGTGGT
GGCCATCACCATCACCATCACCATCACCATTAAAGCCTGCAGTCTCGACAAGCTTAATCAACCTCTGGAT
TACAAAATTTGTGAAAGATTGACTGGTATTCTTAACTATGTTGCTCCTTTTACGCTATGTGGATACGCTG
CTTTAATGCCTTTGTATCATGCTATTGCTTCCCGTATGGCTTTCATTTTCTCCTCCTTGTATAAATCCTG
GTTGCTGTCTCTTTATGAGGAGTTGTGGCCCGTTGTCAGGCAACGTGGCGTGGTGTGCACTGTGTTTGCT
GACGCAACCCCCACTGGTTGGGGCATTGCCACCACCTGTCAGCTCCTTTCCGGGACTTTCGCTTTCCCCC
TCCCTATTGCCACGGCGGAACTCATCGCCGCCTGCCTTGCCCGCTGCTGGACAGGGGCTCGGCTGTTGGG
CACTGACAATTCCGTGGTGTTGTCGGGGAAGCTGACGTCCTTTCCATGGCTGCTCGCCTGTGTTGCCACC
TGGATTCTGCGCGGGACGTCCTTCTGCTACGTCCCTTCGGCCCTCAATCCAGCGGACCTTCCTTCCCGCG
GCCTGCTGCCGGCTCTGCGGCCTCTTCCGCGTCTTCGCCTTCGCCCTCAGACGAGTCGGATCTCCCTTTG
GGCCGCCTCCCCGCCTGAAGCTTGTCGAGAAGTACTAGAGGATCATAATCAGCCATACCACATTTGTAGA
GGTTTTACTTGCTTTAAAAAACCTCCCACACCTCCCCCTGAACCTGAAACATAAAATGAATGCAATTGTT
GTTGTTAACTTGTTTATTGCAGCTTATAATGGTTACAAATAAAGCAATAGCATCACAAATTTCACAAATA
AAGCATTTTTTTCACTGCATTCTAGTTGTGGTTTGTCCAAACTCATCAATGTATCTTATCATGTCTGGAT
CTGATCACTGCTTGAGCCTAGGAGATCCGAACCAGATAAGTGAAATCTAGTTCCAAACTATTTTGTCATT
TTTAATTTTCGTATTAGCTTACGACGCTACACCCAGTTCCCATCTATTTTGTCACTCTTCCCTAAATAAT
CCTTAAAAACTCCATTTCCACCCCTCCCAGTTCCCAACTATTTTGTCCGCCCACAGCGGGGCATTTTTCT
TCCTGTTATGTTTTTAATCAAACATCCTGCCAACTCCATGTGACAAACCGTCATCTTCGGCTACTTT
Features (pLannotate 1.2.2; 22 found; start..end, strand, type, name):
     81..97      +  CDS            lacZα (fragment): LacZα fragment of β-galactosidase; lacZ fragment
    102..556     +  rep_origin     f1 ori (sequence partly withheld): f1 bacteriophage origin of replication; arrow indicates direction of (+) strand synthesis
    582..686     +  promoter       AmpR promoter: bla
    687..1547    +  CDS            AmpR: β-lactamase; bla; confers resistance to ampicillin, carbenicillin, and related antibiotics
   1718..2306    +  rep_origin     ori: high-copy-number ColE1/pMB1/pBR322/pUC origin of replication
   2492..2543    -  misc_feature   bom (fragment): basis of mobility region from pBR322
   2611..2835    -  mobile_element Tn7R: mini-Tn7 element (right end of the Tn7 transposon) Tn7
   2902..3435    -  CDS            GmR: gentamycin acetyltransferase; aacC1; confers resistance to gentamycin
   3624..3652    -  promoter       Pc promoter: intI1 (promoter lies within the coding sequence); class 1 integron promoter
   3630..3977    -  CDS            YPR2_ECOLX (fragment): Protein predicted: Swiss-Prot protein existence level 4. From Escherichia coli.
   4169..4217    -  polyA_signal   HSV TK poly(A) signal: herpes simplex virus thymidine kinase polyadenylation signal (Cole and Stacy, 1985)
   4353..4462    -  promoter       p10 promoter: baculovirus promoter for expression in insect cells
   4507..4598    +  promoter       polyhedrin promoter: polh from Autographa californica; promoter for the baculovirus polyhedrin gene
   4780..5157    +  enhancer       CMV enhancer: human cytomegalovirus immediate early enhancer
   5159..5358    +  promoter       CMV promoter: human cytomegalovirus (CMV) immediate early promoter
   5497..5629    +  intron         chimeric intron: chimera between introns from human β-globin and immunoglobulin heavy chain genes
   5782..6432    +  CDS            mAzamiGreen: mAzamiGreen is a basic (constitutively fluorescent) green fluorescent protein published in 2003, derived from Galaxea fascicularis. It has high acid sensitivity.
   6457..6480    +  CDS            8xHis: 8xHis affinity tag
   6506..7094    +  misc_feature   WPRE: woodchuck hepatitis virus posttranscriptional regulatory element
   7121..7204    +  CDS            large T antigen (fragment): large T antigen from SV40 (simian virus 40)
   7227..7361    +  polyA_signal   SV40 poly(A) signal: SV40 polyadenylation signal
   7390..7555    -  mobile_element Tn7L: mini-Tn7 element (left end of the Tn7 transposon) Tn7
