>Addgene plasmid #159420 | pBTSG | addgene full sequence | sequence record 321535 | Addgene NGS Result
TTCTCTGTCACAGAATGAAAATTTTTCTGTCATCTCTTCGTTATTAATGTTTGTAATTGACTGAATATCA
ACGCTTATTTGCAGCCTGAATGGCGAATGGG
[124 nt withheld, positions 102-225]
C
[91 nt withheld, positions 227-317]
A
[49 nt withheld, positions 319-367]
CCTTTGACGTTGGAGTCCACGTTCTT
[37 nt withheld, positions 394-430]
ACCCTATCTCGGTCTATTCTTTTGATTTATAAGGGATTTTGCCGATTTCGGCCTATTGGTTAAAAAATGA
GCTGATTTAACAAAAATTTAACGCGAATTTTAACAAAATATTAACGCTTACAATTTAGGTGGCACTTTTC
GGGGAAATGTGCGCGGAACCCCTATTTGTTTATTTTTCTAAATACATTCAAATATGTATCCGCTCATGAG
ACAATAACCCTGATAAATGCTTCAATAATATTGAAAAAGGAAGAGTATGAGTATTCAACATTTCCGTGTC
GCCCTTATTCCCTTTTTTGCGGCATTTTGCCTTCCTGTTTTTGCTCACCCAGAAACGCTGGTGAAAGTAA
AAGATGCTGAAGATCAGTTGGGTGCACGAGTGGGTTACATCGAACTGGATCTCAACAGCGGTAAGATCCT
TGAGAGTTTTCGCCCCGAAGAACGTTTTCCAATGATGAGCACTTTTAAAGTTCTGCTATGTGGCGCGGTA
TTATCCCGTATTGACGCCGGGCAAGAGCAACTCGGTCGCCGCATACACTATTCTCAGAATGACTTGGTTG
AGTACTCACCAGTCACAGAAAAGCATCTTACGGATGGCATGACAGTAAGAGAATTATGCAGTGCTGCCAT
AACCATGAGTGATAACACTGCGGCCAACTTACTTCTGACAACGATCGGAGGACCGAAGGAGCTAACCGCT
TTTTTGCACAACATGGGGGATCATGTAACTCGCCTTGATCGTTGGGAACCGGAGCTGAATGAAGCCATAC
CAAACGACGAGCGTGACACCACGATGCCTGTAGCAATGGCAACAACGTTGCGCAAACTATTAACTGGCGA
ACTACTTACTCTAGCTTCCCGGCAACAATTAATAGACTGGATGGAGGCGGATAAAGTTGCAGGACCACTT
CTGCGCTCGGCCCTTCCGGCTGGCTGGTTTATTGCTGATAAATCTGGAGCCGGTGAGCGTGGGTCTCGCG
GTATCATTGCAGCACTGGGGCCAGATGGTAAGCCCTCCCGTATCGTAGTTATCTACACGACGGGGAGTCA
GGCAACTATGGATGAACGAAATAGACAGATCGCTGAGATAGGTGCCTCACTGATTAAGCATTGGTAACTG
TCAGACCAAGTTTACTCATATATACTTTAGATTGATTTAAAACTTCATTTTTAATTTAAAAGGATCTAGG
TGAAGATCCTTTTTGATAATCTCATGACCAAAATCCCTTAACGTGAGTTTTCGTTCCACTGAGCGTCAGA
CCCCGTAGAAAAGATCAAAGGATCTTCTTGAGATCCTTTTTTTCTGCGCGTAATCTGCTGCTTGCAAACA
AAAAAACCACCGCTACCAGCGGTGGTTTGTTTGCCGGATCAAGAGCTACCAACTCTTTTTCCGAAGGTAA
CTGGCTTCAGCAGAGCGCAGATACCAAATACTGTTCTTCTAGTGTAGCCGTAGTTAGGCCACCACTTCAA
GAACTCTGTAGCACCGCCTACATACCTCGCTCTGCTAATCCTGTTACCAGTGGCTGCTGCCAGTGGCGAT
AAGTCGTGTCTTACCGGGTTGGACTCAAGACGATAGTTACCGGATAAGGCGCAGCGGTCGGGCTGAACGG
GGGGTTCGTGCACACAGCCCAGCTTGGAGCGAACGACCTACACCGAACTGAGATACCTACAGCGTGAGCT
ATGAGAAAGCGCCACGCTTCCCGAAGGGAGAAAGGCGGACAGGTATCCGGTAAGCGGCAGGGTCGGAACA
GGAGAGCGCACGAGGGAGCTTCCAGGGGGAAACGCCTGGTATCTTTATAGTCCTGTCGGGTTTCGCCACC
TCTGACTTGAGCGTCGATTTTTGTGATGCTCGTCAGGGGGGCGGAGCCTATGGAAAAACGCCAGCAACGC
GGCCTTTTTACGGTTCCTGGCCTTTTGCTGGCCTTTTGCTCACATGTTCTTTCCTGCGTTATCCCCTGAT
TCTGTGGATAACCGTATTACCGCCTTTGAGTGAGCTGATACCGCTCGCCGCAGCCGAACGACCGAGCGCA
GCGAGTCAGTGAGCGAGGAAGCGGAAGAGCGCCTGATGCGGTATTTTCTCCTTACGCATCTGTGCGGTAT
TTCACACCGCATAGACCAGCCGCGTAACCTGGCAAAATCGGTTACGGTTGAGTAATAAATGGATGCCCTG
CGTAAGCGGGTGTGGGCGGACAATAAAGTCTTAAACTGAACAAAATAGATCTAAACTATGACAATAAAGT
CTTAAACTAGACAGAATAGTTGTAAACTGAAATCAGTCCAGTTATGCTGTGAAAAAGCATACTGGACTTT
TGTTATGGCTAAAGCAAACTCTTCATTTTCTGAAGTGCAAATTGCCCGTCGTATTAAAGAGGGGCGTGGC
CAAGGGCATGGTAAAGACTATATTCGCGGCGTTGTGACAATTTACCGAACAACTCCGCGGCCGGGAAGCC
GATCTCGGCTTGAACGAATTGTTAGGTGGCGGTACTTGGGTCGATATCAAAGTGCATCACTTCTTCCCGT
ATGCCCAACTTTGTATAGAGAGCCACTGCGGGATCGTCACCGTAATCTGCTTGCACGTAGATCACATAAG
CACCAAGCGCGTTGGCCTCATGCTTGAGGAGATTGATGAGCGCGGTGGCAATGCCCTGCCTCCGGTGCTC
GCCGGAGACTGCGAGATCATAGATATAGATCTCACTACGCGGCTGCTCAAACTTGGGCAGAACGTAAGCC
GCGAGAGCGCCAACAACCGCTTCTTGGTCGAAGGCAGCAAGCGCGATGAATGTCTTACTACGGAGCAAGT
TCCCGAGGTAATCGGAGTCCGGCTGATGTTGGGAGTAGGTGGCTACGTCTCCGAACTCACGACCGAAAAG
ATCAAGAGCAGCCCGCATGGATTTGACTTGGTCAGGGCCGAGCCTACATGTGCGAATGATGCCCATACTT
GAGCCACCTAACTTTGTTTTAGGGCGACTGCCCTGCTGCGTAACATCGTTGCTGCTGCGTAACATCGTTG
CTGCTCCATAACATCAAACATCGACCCACGGCGTAACGCGCTTGCTGCTTGGATGCCCGAGGCATAGACT
GTACAAAAAAACAGTCATAACAAGCCATGAAAACCGCCACTGCGCCGTTACCACCGCTGCGTTCGGTCAA
GGTTCTGGACCAGTTGCGTGATCGCATACGCTACTTGCATTACAGTTTACGAACCGAACAGGCTTATGTC
AACTGGGTTCGTGCCTTCATCCGTTTCCACGGTGTGCGTCACCCGGCAACCTTGGGCAGCAGCGAAGTCG
AGGCATTTCTGTCCTGGCTGGCGAACGAGCGCAAGGTTTCGGTCTCCACGCATCGTCAGGCATTGGCGGC
CTTGCTGTTCTTCTACGGCAAGGTGCTGTGCACGGATCTGCCCTTGCTTCAGGAGATCGGTAGACCTCGG
CCGTCGCGGCGCTTGCCGGTGGTGCTGACCCCGGATGAAGTGGTTCGCATCCTCGGTTTTCTGGAAGGCG
AGCATCGTTTGTTCGCCCAGGACTCTAGCTATAGTTCTAGTGGTTGGCTACAGCTTTGTTTAAACAAAGC
TGGCTATGGCAGGGCTTGCCGCCCCGACGTTGGCTGCGAGCCCTGGGCCTTCACCCGAACTTGGGGGTTG
GGGTGGGGAAAAGGAAGAAACGCGGGCGTATTGGTCCCAATGGGGTCTCGGTGGGGTATCGACAGAGTGC
CAGCCCTGGGACCGAACCCCGCGTTTATGAACAAACGACCCAACACCCGTGCGTTTTATTCTGTCTTTTT
ATTGCCGTCATAGCGCGGGTTCCTTCCGGTATTGTCTCCTTCCGTGTTTCAGTTAGCCTCCCCCATCTCC
CGATACCGCATGCTATGCATCAGCTGCTAGCACCATGGCTCGAGATCCCGGGTGATCAAGTCTTCGTCGA
GTGATTGTAAATAAAATGTAATTTACAGTATAGTATTTTAATTAATATACAAATGATTTGATAATAATTC
TTATTTAACTATAATATATTGTGTTGGGTTGAATTAAAGGTCCGTATACTAGTATCGATTCGCGACCTAC
TCCGGAATATTAATAGATCATGGAGATAATTAAAATGATAACCATCTCGCAAATAAATAAGTATTTTACT
GTTTTCGTAACAGTTTTGTAATAAAAAAACCTATAAATATTCCGGATTATTCATACCGTCCCACCATCGG
GCGCGAATCCTCAATATTGGCCATTAGCCATATTATTCATTGGTTATATAGCATAAATCAATATTGGCTA
TTGGCCATTGCATACGTTGTATCTATATCATAATATGTACATTTATATTGGCTCATGTCCAATATGACCG
CCATGTTGGCATTGATTATTGACTAGTTATTAATAGTAATCAATTACGGGGTCATTAGTTCATAGCCCAT
ATATGGAGTTCCGCGTTACATAACTTACGGTAAATGGCCCGCCTGGCTGACCGCCCAACGACCCCCGCCC
ATTGACGTCAATAATGACGTATGTTCCCATAGTAACGCCAATAGGGACTTTCCATTGACGTCAATGGGTG
GAGTATTTACGGTAAACTGCCCACTTGGCAGTACATCAAGTGTATCATATGCCAAGTCCGCCCCCTATTG
ACGTCAATGACGGTAAATGGCCCGCCTGGCATTATGCCCAGTACATGACCTTACGGGACTTTCCTACTTG
GCAGTACATCTACGTATTAGTCATCGCTATTACCATGGTGATGCGGTTTTGGCAGTACACCAATGGGCGT
GGATAGCGGTTTGACTCACGGGGATTTCCAAGTCTCCACCCCATTGACGTCAATGGGAGTTTGTTTTGGC
ACCAAAATCAACGGGACTTTCCAAAATGTCGTAATAACCCCGCCCCGTTGACGCAAATGGGCGGTAGGCG
TGTACGGTGGGAGGTCTATATAAGCAGAGCTCGTTTAGTGAACCGTCAGATCACTAGAAGCTTTATTGCG
GTAGTTTATCACAGTTAAATTGCTAACGCAGTCAGTGCTTCTGACACAACAGTCTCGAACTTAAGCTGCA
GAAGTTGGTCGTGAGGCACTGGGCAGGTAAGTATCAAGGTTACAAGACAGGTTTAAGGAGACCAATAGAA
ACTGGGCTTGTCGAGACAGAGAAGACTCTTGCGTTTCTGATAGGCACCTATTGGTCTTACTGACATCCAC
TTTGCCTTTCTCTCCACAGGTGTCCACTCCCAGTTCAATTACAGCTCTTAAGGAATCCCGGTCCGAAGCG
CGCGGGCCGCCACCATGGGATCCAAGCTTAGCGGCCGCGAATTCCTCGAGGGTACCCTGGAAGTGCTGTT
TCAGGGCCCGGGCGGTAGTGGAGGTTCCGCGAGTGTCATTAAGCCGGAGATGAAAATTAAGTTGCGTATG
GAGGGGGCCGTGAATGGGCACAAATTCGTTATTGAAGGGGAGGGGATTGGAAAGCCGTATGAGGGTACGC
AAACCTTGGACTTAACAGTAGAAGAAGGGGCACCATTGCCTTTTTCTTATGATATTTTGACTCCGGCGTT
CCAATACGGGAACCGTGCTTTCACAAAGTATCCCGAAGATATCCCTGACTATTTCAAGCAAGCATTTCCC
GAGGGTTACAGTTGGGAGAGAAGTATGACCTATGAGGATCAAGGCATATGTATTGCTACCTCTGACATTA
CTATGGAGGGAGACTGCTTCTTCTATGAGATTCGTTTCGATGGAACAAACTTTCCTCCTAACGGGCCAGT
GATGCAGAAAAAGACGTTGAAGTGGGAACCGTCCACAGAAAAAATGTATGTCGAGGACGGCGTTCTAAAG
GGAGACGTGGAAATGGCCTTGCTATTGGAAGGGGGTGGACACTATCGTTGTGATTTCAAAACGACCTACA
AGGCCAAAAAAGATGTGAGACTACCGGACGCCCACGAGGTTGACCATCGTATTGAAATTTTAAGTCACGA
CAAGGACTATAATAAAGTAAGACTGTACGAACACGCGGAAGCACGTTACAGCGGAGGTGGAAGTGGTGGT
GGCCATCACCATCACCATCACCATCACCATTAAAGCCTGCAGTCTCGACAAGCTTAATCAACCTCTGGAT
TACAAAATTTGTGAAAGATTGACTGGTATTCTTAACTATGTTGCTCCTTTTACGCTATGTGGATACGCTG
CTTTAATGCCTTTGTATCATGCTATTGCTTCCCGTATGGCTTTCATTTTCTCCTCCTTGTATAAATCCTG
GTTGCTGTCTCTTTATGAGGAGTTGTGGCCCGTTGTCAGGCAACGTGGCGTGGTGTGCACTGTGTTTGCT
GACGCAACCCCCACTGGTTGGGGCATTGCCACCACCTGTCAGCTCCTTTCCGGGACTTTCGCTTTCCCCC
TCCCTATTGCCACGGCGGAACTCATCGCCGCCTGCCTTGCCCGCTGCTGGACAGGGGCTCGGCTGTTGGG
CACTGACAATTCCGTGGTGTTGTCGGGGAAGCTGACGTCCTTTCCATGGCTGCTCGCCTGTGTTGCCACC
TGGATTCTGCGCGGGACGTCCTTCTGCTACGTCCCTTCGGCCCTCAATCCAGCGGACCTTCCTTCCCGCG
GCCTGCTGCCGGCTCTGCGGCCTCTTCCGCGTCTTCGCCTTCGCCCTCAGACGAGTCGGATCTCCCTTTG
GGCCGCCTCCCCGCCTGAAGCTTGTCGAGAAGTACTAGAGGATCATAATCAGCCATACCACATTTGTAGA
GGTTTTACTTGCTTTAAAAAACCTCCCACACCTCCCCCTGAACCTGAAACATAAAATGAATGCAATTGTT
GTTGTTAACTTGTTTATTGCAGCTTATAATGGTTACAAATAAAGCAATAGCATCACAAATTTCACAAATA
AAGCATTTTTTTCACTGCATTCTAGTTGTGGTTTGTCCAAACTCATCAATGTATCTTATCATGTCTGGAT
CTGATCACTGCTTGAGCCTAGGAGATCCGAACCAGATAAGTGAAATCTAGTTCCAAACTATTTTGTCATT
TTTAATTTTCGTATTAGCTTACGACGCTACACCCAGTTCCCATCTATTTTGTCACTCTTCCCTAAATAAT
CCTTAAAAACTCCATTTCCACCCCTCCCAGTTCCCAACTATTTTGTCCGCCCACAGCGGGGCATTTTTCT
TCCTGTTATGTTTTTAATCAAACATCCTGCCAACTCCATGTGACAAACCGTCATCTTCGGCTACTTT
Features (pLannotate 1.2.2; 22 found; start..end, strand, type, name):
     81..97      +  CDS            lacZα (fragment): LacZα fragment of β-galactosidase; lacZ fragment
    102..556     +  rep_origin     f1 ori (sequence partly withheld): f1 bacteriophage origin of replication; arrow indicates direction of (+) strand synthesis
    582..686     +  promoter       AmpR promoter: bla
    687..1547    +  CDS            AmpR: β-lactamase; bla; confers resistance to ampicillin, carbenicillin, and related antibiotics
   1718..2306    +  rep_origin     ori: high-copy-number ColE1/pMB1/pBR322/pUC origin of replication
   2492..2543    -  misc_feature   bom (fragment): basis of mobility region from pBR322
   2611..2835    -  mobile_element Tn7R: mini-Tn7 element (right end of the Tn7 transposon) Tn7
   2902..3435    -  CDS            GmR: gentamycin acetyltransferase; aacC1; confers resistance to gentamycin
   3624..3652    -  promoter       Pc promoter: intI1 (promoter lies within the coding sequence); class 1 integron promoter
   3630..3977    -  CDS            YPR2_ECOLX (fragment): Protein predicted: Swiss-Prot protein existence level 4. From Escherichia coli.
   4169..4217    -  polyA_signal   HSV TK poly(A) signal: herpes simplex virus thymidine kinase polyadenylation signal (Cole and Stacy, 1985)
   4353..4462    -  promoter       p10 promoter: baculovirus promoter for expression in insect cells
   4507..4598    +  promoter       polyhedrin promoter: polh from Autographa californica; promoter for the baculovirus polyhedrin gene
   4780..5157    +  enhancer       CMV enhancer: human cytomegalovirus immediate early enhancer
   5159..5358    +  promoter       CMV promoter: human cytomegalovirus (CMV) immediate early promoter
   5497..5629    +  intron         chimeric intron: chimera between introns from human β-globin and immunoglobulin heavy chain genes
   5782..6432    +  CDS            mAzamiGreen: mAzamiGreen is a basic (constitutively fluorescent) green fluorescent protein published in 2003, derived from Galaxea fascicularis. It has high acid sensitivity.
   6457..6480    +  CDS            8xHis: 8xHis affinity tag
   6506..7094    +  misc_feature   WPRE: woodchuck hepatitis virus posttranscriptional regulatory element
   7121..7204    +  CDS            large T antigen (fragment): large T antigen from SV40 (simian virus 40)
   7227..7361    +  polyA_signal   SV40 poly(A) signal: SV40 polyadenylation signal
   7390..7555    -  mobile_element Tn7L: mini-Tn7 element (left end of the Tn7 transposon) Tn7
