[The description below was written by a language model from this plasmid's Addgene catalogue record and pLannotate feature annotations shown in this document.]
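Description:
pBTSG is a 7.6 kb mammalian expression vector built on the pBacMam backbone and designed for transient production of proteins carrying a C-terminal thermostable GFP (TGP) tag. It is maintained in E. coli through a high-copy ColE1/pUC-type origin and selected with ampicillin via the β-lactamase gene; an f1 origin is also present.

The expression cassette is driven by the human CMV immediate-early enhancer and promoter, followed by a chimeric β-globin/immunoglobulin intron that promotes efficient processing of the transcript. Downstream lies the cloning region into which a gene of interest is placed in frame with the synthetic TGP coding sequence, which is followed by an 8xHis tag for affinity purification. The automated annotation labels the fluorescent protein ORF as mAzamiGreen, most likely reflecting sequence similarity to a database entry rather than its true identity, since the catalogue record identifies it as TGP. A WPRE element and the SV40 polyadenylation signal complete the cassette and enhance transcript stability and expression.

Reflecting its BacMam origin, the cassette sits between Tn7L and Tn7R mini-transposon ends together with a gentamicin resistance gene. This arrangement would in principle allow transposition into a bacmid to generate recombinant baculovirus, and polyhedrin and p10 promoters with an HSV TK poly(A) signal also remain from the backbone. The stated purpose, however, is direct transient expression. The fluorescent tag supports monitoring of expression, stability assays and purification, particularly of membrane proteins. The depositors note that only the multiple cloning site and the TGP region were verified by their own sequencing.
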