Addgene plasmid #159420: pBTSG
Purpose: Transient expression of proteins with a C-terminal thermostable GFP (TGP) tag in mammalian cells
Depositing lab: Dianfan Li. Depositing organization: CAS Center for Excellence in Molecular Cell Science. Publication: An improved fluorescent tag and its nanobodies for membrane protein expression, stability assay, and purification. Cai H, Yao H, Li T, Hutter CAJ, Li Y, Tang Y, Seeger MA, Li D. Commun Biol. 2020 Dec 10;3(1):753. doi: 10.1038/s42003-020-01478-z. PubMed 33303987.
Backbone
  Vector backbone: pBacMam
  Vector type: Mammalian Expression
Growth in bacteria
  Bacterial resistance: Ampicillin, 100 μg/mL
  Growth temperature: 37°C
  Growth strain: DH5alpha
  Copy number: High Copy
Gene/Insert
  Gene/Insert name: thermostable GFP (TGP)
  Species: Synthetic
  Tag / fusion protein: polyhistidine (poly-His) (C terminal on backbone)
  Cloning method: Gibson Cloning
  Sequencing primers: 5′ CMV Promoter
Terms and licenses: Academic/Nonprofit Terms; Industry Terms: Not Available to Industry
Depositor comments: Full sequence is provided but the depositors have only verified the sequence of the multi-cloning site and the TGP-encoding region by DNA sequencing.
How to cite: pBTSG was a gift from Dianfan Li (Addgene plasmid # 159420 ; http://n2t.net/addgene:159420 ; RRID:Addgene_159420)
