>Addgene plasmid #159420 | pBTSG | depositor partial sequence | sequence record 308079 | Multi-cloning site and the TGP-encoding region is sequence-verified
TTAGTGAACCGTCAGATCACTAGAAGCTTTATTGCGGTAGTTTATCACAGTTAAATTGCTAACGCAGTCA
GTGCTTCTGACACAACAGTCTCGAACTTAAGCTGCAGAAGTTGGTCGTGAGGCACTGGGCAGGTAAGTAT
CAAGGTTACAAGACAGGTTTAAGGAGACCAATAGAAACTGGGCTTGTCGAGACAGAGAAGACTCTTGCGT
TTCTGATAGGCACCTATTGGTCTTACTGACATCCACTTTGCCTTTCTCTCCACAGGTGTCCACTCCCAGT
TCAATTACAGCTCTTAAGGAATCCCGGTCCGAAGCGCGCGGGCCGCCACCATGGGATCCAAGCTTAGCGG
CCGCGAATTCCTCGAGGGTACCCTGGAAGTGCTGTTTCAGGGCCCGGGCGGTAGTGGAGGTTCCGCGAGT
GTCATTAAGCCGGAGATGAAAATTAAGTTGCGTATGGAGGGGGCCGTGAATGGGCACAAATTCGTTATTG
AAGGGGAGGGGATTGGAAAGCCGTATGAGGGTACGCAAACCTTGGACTTAACAGTAGAAGAAGGGGCACC
ATTGCCTTTTTCTTATGATATTTTGACTCCGGCGTTCCAATACGGGAACCGTGCTTTCACAAAGTATCCC
GAAGATATCCCTGACTATTTCAAGCAAGCATTTCCCGAGGGTTACAGTTGGGAGAGAAGTATGACCTATG
AGGATCAAGGCATATGTATTGCTACCTCTGACATTACTATGGAGGGAGACTGCTTCTTCTATGAGATTCG
TTTCGATGGAACAAACTTTCCTCCTAACGGGCCAGTGATGCAGAAAAAGACGTTGAAGTGGGAACCGTCC
ACAGAAAAAATGTATGTCGAGGACGGCGTTCTAAAGGGAGACGTGGAAATGGCCTTGCTATTGGAAGGGG
GTGGACACTATCGTTGTGATTTCAAAACGACCTACAAGGCCAAAAAAGATGTGAGACTACCGGACGCCCA
CGAGGTTGACCATCGTATTGAAATTTTAAGTCACGACAAGGACTATAATAAAGTAAGACTGTACGAACAC
GCGGAAGCACGTTACAGCGGAGGTGGAAGTGGTGGTGGCCATCACCATCACCATCACCATCACCATTAAA
GCCTGCAGTCTCGACAAGCTTAATCAACCT
